>Addgene plasmid #169348 | pVMG0212_Cq-nanos-Cas9 | addgene full sequence | sequence record 333383 | Addgene NGS Result
AGTCGTATTACAATTCACTGGCCGTCGTTTTACAACGTCGTGACTGGGAAAACCCTGGCGTTACCCAACT
TAATCGCCTTGCAGCACATCCCCCTTTCGCCAGCTGGCGTAATAGCGAAGAGGCCCGCACCGATCGCCCT
TCCCAACAGTTGCGCAGCCTGAATGGCGAATGG
[124 nt withheld, positions 174-297]
C
[91 nt withheld, positions 299-389]
A
[49 nt withheld, positions 391-439]
CCTTTGACGTTGGAGTCCACGTTCTTT
[37 nt withheld, positions 467-503]
ACCCTATCTCGGTCTATTCTTTTGATTTATAAGGGATTTTGCCGATTTCGGCCTATTGGTTAAAAAATGA
GCTGATTTAACAAAAATTTAACGCGAATTTTAACAAAATTCAGGGCGCAAGGGCTGCTAAAGGAAGCGGA
ACACGTAGAAAGCCAGTCCGCAGAAACGGTGCTGACCCCGGATGAATGTCAGCTACTGGGCTATCTGGAC
AAGGGAAAACGCAAGCGCAAAGAGAAAGCAGGTAGCTTGCAGTGGGCTTACATGGCGATAGCTAGACTGG
GCGGTTTTATGGACAGCAAGCGAACCGGAATTGCCAGCTGGGGCGCCCTCTGGTAAGGTTGGGAAGCCCT
GCAAAGTAAACTGGATGGCTTTCTTGCCGCCAAGGATCTGATGGCGCAGGGGATCAAGATCTGATCAAGA
GACAGGATGAGGATCGTTTCGCATGATTGAACAAGATGGATTGCACGCAGGTTCTCCGGCCGCTTGGGTG
GAGAGGCTATTCGGCTATGACTGGGCACAACAGACAATCGGCTGCTCTGATGCCGCCGTGTTCCGGCTGT
CAGCGCAGGGGCGCCCGGTTCTTTTTGTCAAGACCGACCTGTCCGGTGCCCTGAATGAACTGCAGGACGA
GGCAGCGCGGCTATCGTGGCTGGCCACGACGGGCGTTCCTTGCGCAGCTGTGCTCGACGTTGTCACTGAA
GCGGGAAGGGACTGGCTGCTATTGGGCGAAGTGCCGGGGCAGGATCTCCTGTCATCCCACCTTGCTCCTG
CCGAGAAAGTATCCATCATGGCTGATGCAATGCGGCGGCTGCATACGCTTGATCCGGCTACCTGCCCATT
CGACCACCAAGCGAAACATCGCATCGAGCGAGCACGTACTCGGATGGAAGCCGGTCTTGTCGATCAGGAT
GATCTGGACGAAGAGCATCAGGGGCTCGCGCCAGCCGAACTGTTCGCCAGGCTCAAGGCGCGCATGCCCG
ACGGCGAGGATCTCGTCGTGACCCATGGCGATGCCTGCTTGCCGAATATCATGGTGGAAAATGGCCGCTT
TTCTGGATTCATCGACTGTGGCCGGCTGGGTGTGGCGGACCGCTATCAGGACATAGCGTTGGCTACCCGT
GATATTGCTGAAGAGCTTGGCGGCGAATGGGCTGACCGCTTCCTCGTGCTTTACGGTATCGCCGCTCCCG
ATTCGCAGCGCATCGCCTTCTATCGCCTTCTTGACGAGTTCTTCTGAATTGAAAAAGGAAGAGTATGAGT
ATTCAACATTTCCGTGTCGCCCTTATTCCCTTTTTTGCGGCATTTTGCCTTCCTGTTTTTGCTCACCCAG
AAACGCTGGTGAAAGTAAAAGATGCTGAAGATCAGTTGGGTGCACGAGTGGGTTACATCGAACTGGATCT
CAACAGCGGTAAGATCCTTGAGAGTTTTCGCCCCGAAGAACGTTTTCCAATGATGAGCACTTTTAAAGTT
CTGCTATGTGGCGCGGTATTATCCCGTATTGACGCCGGGCAAGAGCAACTCGGTCGCCGCATACACTATT
CTCAGAATGACTTGGTTGAGTACTCACCAGTCACAGAAAAGCATCTTACGGATGGCATGACAGTAAGAGA
ATTATGCAGTGCTGCCATAACCATGAGTGATAACACTGCGGCCAACTTACTTCTGACAACGATCGGAGGA
CCGAAGGAGCTAACCGCTTTTTTGCACAACATGGGGGATCATGTAACTCGCCTTGATCGTTGGGAACCGG
AGCTGAATGAAGCCATACCAAACGACGAGCGTGACACCACGATGCCTGTAGCAATGGCAACAACGTTGCG
CAAACTATTAACTGGCGAACTACTTACTCTAGCTTCCCGGCAACAATTAATAGACTGGATGGAGGCGGAT
AAAGTTGCAGGACCACTTCTGCGCTCGGCCCTTCCGGCTGGCTGGTTTATTGCTGATAAATCTGGAGCCG
GTGAGCGTGGGTCTCGCGGTATCATTGCAGCACTGGGGCCAGATGGTAAGCCCTCCCGTATCGTAGTTAT
CTACACGACGGGGAGTCAGGCAACTATGGATGAACGAAATAGACAGATCGCTGAGATAGGTGCCTCACTG
ATTAAGCATTGGTAACTGTCAGACCAAGTTTACTCATATATACTTTAGATTGATTTAAAACTTCATTTTT
AATTTAAAAGGATCTAGGTGAAGATCCTTTTTGATAATCTCATGACCAAAATCCCTTAACGTGAGTTTTC
GTTCCACTGAGCGTCAGACCCCGTAGAAAAGATCAAAGGATCTTCTTGAGATCCTTTTTTTCTGCGCGTA
ATCTGCTGCTTGCAAACAAAAAAACCACCGCTACCAGCGGTGGTTTGTTTGCCGGATCAAGAGCTACCAA
CTCTTTTTCCGAAGGTAACTGGCTTCAGCAGAGCGCAGATACCAAATACTGTTCTTCTAGTGTAGCCGTA
GTTAGGCCACCACTTCAAGAACTCTGTAGCACCGCCTACATACCTCGCTCTGCTAATCCTGTTACCAGTG
GCTGCTGCCAGTGGCGATAAGTCGTGTCTTACCGGGTTGGACTCAAGACGATAGTTACCGGATAAGGCGC
AGCGGTCGGGCTGAACGGGGGGTTCGTGCACACAGCCCAGCTTGGAGCGAACGACCTACACCGAACTGAG
ATACCTACAGCGTGAGCTATGAGAAAGCGCCACGCTTCCCGAAGGGAGAAAGGCGGACAGGTATCCGGTA
AGCGGCAGGGTCGGAACAGGAGAGCGCACGAGGGAGCTTCCAGGGGGAAACGCCTGGTATCTTTATAGTC
CTGTCGGGTTTCGCCACCTCTGACTTGAGCGTCGATTTTTGTGATGCTCGTCAGGGGGGCGGAGCCTATG
GAAAAACGCCAGCAACGCGGCCTTTTTACGGTTCCTGGCCTTTTGCTGGCCTTTTGCTCACATGTTCTTT
CCTGCGTTATCCCCTGATTCTGTGGATAACCGTATTACCGCCTTTGAGTGAGCTGATACCGCTCGCCGCA
GCCGAACGACCGAGCGCAGCGAGTCAGTGAGCGAGGAAGCGGAAGAGCGCCCAATACGCAAACCGCCTCT
CCCCGCGCGTTGGCCGATTCATTAATGCAGCTGGCACGACAGGTTTCCCGACTGGAAAGCGGGCAGTGAG
CGCAACGCAATTAATGTGAGTTAGCTCACTCATTAGGCACCCCAGGCTTTACACTTTATGCTTCCGGCTC
GTATGTTGTGTGGAATTGTGAGCGGATAACAATTTCACACAGGAAACAGCTATGACCATGATTACGCCAA
GCTTGGTACCGAGCTCGGATCCACTAGTAACGGCCGCCAGTGTGCTGGAATTCGCCCTTATGTCCTTTTT
AATCACGATTCACAGAAATAAAAATTTCACACCGTTCACGCAAGGCACTGCGACTAATGTTAAGGCAAAG
TTAGATTTTTTAAGGGTCCACCCGTTTTGTCTGGCAAGGCAACAAATGTGAAGAGAGACTGACGGCTGCA
CGGAAAGGCCGACCGACTTTTATACGTCCGCCGAACCCGAAGTCGGGCCGGCGAAGCCGGAGCCAGCCAG
AACTGGGAGGAACATAACGTAAAAAAGTGCGTCTCTCTTTCTCTCGCTCCCCGATGGTTGTTTTCCGACG
AAGGAACATTGAAGTTTGGGAGAGTTGGGATTTTTGAATCGAACTAATCAATCCTCAAAATAATTCAATA
AAAAAATAATCCTAATTATAATTATTAAAAAAAATAAAAGCGACAACAGAGTTGATTTTTTGTTTGAAAA
ATAATGTTTATGAAATTTAGTTTAAAATGTGTTTTCAATATGTGGATAAATTTTTTAAAGCTTCTTTGCA
ATAAGAGGCATTTTTAGTAACAAAACAACAGAACAAAAAAACACTTTTTCATTTTCACGCCAGCAATTTA
TCTGAACTTTTTACGTCTGTGACTTTTCGTTTGACATTTGCCCAGTCAGTATTTTAGCGAATTCTAACCG
AGCTGGACGTTCAGAATTCCGGCTAAAATTTCAAAATGATTTTAACTGTATTCTGATAAAATCAGCATTT
GGTAGAAGAATTCATGAACTTTTTTTCTAAAGTTATACTACTTTCAGTATTTTTTTGTCTTTGTAGTTAT
TTATGTTAAAATTTATTTTTGATGAAAATAAACATTGTTTTCAATTTATTTAAAATCAATCGATTAAAGT
TAATCAAGACACTACTCGTTCACCCTACCCTGTAACACCAACCGAAGTTATCCGCGCCCGCGAATCGACG
AACCACAACAAAACGATCCAAACAACGATAAAGGAACCTCCAGATCCCCTCATAACCCGGCCCAAACCCC
GTGTACGAATCAGCTGCTGTGGGGCGAAGTTTTTCCGACTTGTGCCGGCGACGACGGCGATTTTCGCCGC
ATTTGCTCCACTTTTGGCAGAATAATGCTGCCATAATTCCATTTTTGGAATTTGTCGAGGCCAATTAATT
GCCTTATGCGAGCCAAGGTTCTATAAATTGGTGGTGCAGATAATTCCAAGATGCTCTACTCGAAGTGGCT
GTCTATGTGTTTAGATGGTTTCAAGAATATTGGTCAAATTTTAAGAGGAAGCTAACTCTATTTGATTTTT
TTTGGAAAGTCATTTGGGGAATCCAAGAAACATGTATTTTTGAACTTATAATTTAAAAAAACCCATCCTC
CAAGGAAAAGGTTTTATTTTTCAATCGTTGTTAGAACATGTTTTTAGAACCCCCAAAATGACTGTCCATT
GATTGGTTGACCAATTGAGTCTACCAATTCTTCCTCCTCCGGGTTTTTGATTCTGGAAATTAAAAGGAAC
CCTAGAATTTAAAAAAAAATGTTTTTCCTAATTGTTTCGCTTGTGTAGTCCAGTTATAACACTTATTTAT
TATTTTTTCATCAAATTTATCGTTGAATTTTCATTGTACAGATTGTTTGCATTATTTGGAGGAGGACTAG
CAACTTTTTTTTGGAGGGGTATTTTGGAGGGGTATTTTGGAGGAGTATTTTAGAGGGGTATTTTGGAGGG
GTATCTGTAAGGGGTATCTGTAAGGAAATTTTCTGATCAATTTGGTGTCTTCGGCAAAGTTGTAGGTATT
GCTGAGGACTATTGAGAAAAAAATTTGGTCACGGAAAATAAATTGCCGATTTTTTTATTGACTTTTTTTT
TCACAAAAACTCAATTTCCGAAAATAACGTATTTTTTGATTTTCGAGATTTTTTGATATGTTTTAGAGAA
CAAAAACCCGCATCTTTTGAACCATAGAGAAGTATGGTCAAAAAAATCTGCCACCGAGTTATAGTGATAG
TGATTTTTGAAAAAAAAACAGAGATTTTTTAAAAAAAATCTAAATTTTATGCAAAAAATTCGACCTAATT
TTTTCATTGTGAAATTGAATTTGCAATCGAAAAGTACTTTACACATTTTTTGATAAAGGGCTCCGTTTTT
AAAATATAGCCACTGAAAGTTTGATTTTAGCGAAATATTAACGGTTTTTCGATATTTACAAAAAGGGACC
ATGAGTGACCATTTCCAAAAATATTTTTTTTGAAAAGTTCAAAAATTAAAAAAAAAATATAAGAGAGACG
TTGAAGGTTGGACCTATGGTTGCTTTAAAGCTAGAAGTCGCCTGACAAAAAACTTTTTCTAGAAACAGAT
AGGAAACCTGATGCAAACAAACCTCCAGCTGCCATGTAAACATATTTTCAATGTGTTGGTAAATTTCTGA
CTAGAATATCTTACACCTTAACCAAAAATCATGATTTTCTGAGTTCAATATCCCACTTTTCATACGAATT
GTTCAGTTCAACAAATATTACCATTTTTATGGTTGTAGTACCTGAACTCAAAAAATCGTATGAAAAGTGG
GATATTGAACTCAGAAAATCATGATTTTTAGTAAGGGAGTACGGCATTCTAGACCCAGTAAAAAAAATAT
AATTCAACCCATAAATGACGAACTTCTCGTCACAGTGTGCTGATGCAAACAATGATCGAGCTCGAGCTGT
CACAACCCTGCGAAGTATGTTGGCCAACATATCGGGCTGACAGTCAAAAAACCACCTAGAATTTGCATGA
CACAAAACTTTTGCTAGAAAAAGATAGGAAACCTGATGCAAACAAACGTCCAGCTGCCATGTAAACATAC
TTTGAATGTGTAAGTAAATTTCTGACTAGAAAGCCTTATTTAAAGTCCAATAAACAACACTTTTCTATCT
CCACGTACGCCCGGTGGCCGATGTCGTACATGAGAAACAATTTAAAAAAAACAACGTGTTATCTTGTAAG
TAATTAAACACGGAATGGCTTTACTGAATCCATTTGACAACCGGAACCTCCTCTACGTAATGCGCTGTCG
TGACCTGGGCGTTCCAGACGCCAAGTTCGAGTCCAGTGGTGTGCGGACTGGTGGGGACCATCGCTGATAA
GGTTGTCCCAACAAACACTTTCATTTTTTGCTTTTAGGGTGTTTTAGAATATCTCTGACACAAGGCGATT
TAAAAAAAACACTCCAGCTCTATTTTTTTTTATTTCGACGGTGACATTTCAAAAGGCATCATGTACATTT
TGACACTTTCTGGGTTATTGCATATTCTAAAAGTACTCCTAATAAGCTACCTTTCCACCAAAAATGAGCA
AAAGTTACTTCAGTAAAGTCTGTTTAATCATGATTTGAAATAAAGTAACATAAACAAAATCTCTGCCATC
AGCAGTCCCTGTTTATATAGCCCTGTCAACCTGTCAAACAAAAGACTACATAAACCTCGTGACGAAAAAA
AAGCTACATGAACAAAGCGCCATGTACATTCGGCGAAGAAAAACGAATCATAACAAAGCGTCCCCCTCAA
TGACAGCAGGGTGATATAGACGTTGGTGATTTCAAAAGGAGTTATGTTTGTTTTTCTTAAATATAACGAT
GGAAATAATGTTTTATTGAATTTGGATGATCAAGTATCAATGAATGCAACGTTTTTCATCGTTTGTTGTT
ATTAGAACATCTTATTTTGCTTTTATATTAAAATGGGAATTGAAAATAGATGCTCAACATTCAAATGCGT
TTTTCTCAAAACGCATGGTTTGTACATGATGCTTTTTGAAATGTTGGCGTCGATTTTACCGAAAGTGACT
CATCTGGACATTTCCAGTCTGTGACTTTTAAGGAGTTTCACTCATTTTCATTCAACAGTGTACGACAAAC
GTCAAACGAATTTGTGCGTCACCTTCAGCAAATTTCATCACCTTGCTCTTGGAGCCACGGCAGAGAGGCA
GCTTTTTCCTTTTGGTCCTGTTTTATCCTGATTTCGTTTATTTTCTCGTATTTTTTACATTGTGCTTTTT
GTAAAATTTGATAACTTTAATCCCTATTTGTATGTTGTGAAAACATAAATCTGCTAATTGTGTGCCTCAA
GTGCCGTGAATTTCGCCCAACGGTAAGAATCGTGTCCTTTTTTTGACGATGACGCAAAACCTAACCTCAA
AGTTCCCCCTTCCCGGCAAGGTCCTTTCTAAAACATGGATAAGAAGTACTCGATCGGTCTGGATATCGGT
ACGAACTCGGTGGGTTGGGCCGTGATCACGGATGAGTACAAGGTGCCGTCGAAGAAGTTCAAGGTGCTGG
GTAACACGGATCGCCACTCGATCAAGAAGAACCTGATCGGTGCCCTGCTGTTCGATTCGGGTGAGACGGC
CGAGGCCACGCGCCTGAAGCGCACGGCCCGCCGCCGCTACACGCGCCGCAAGAACCGCATCTGCTACCTG
CAGGAGATCTTCTCGAACGAGATGGCCAAGGTGGATGATTCGTTCTTCCACCGCCTGGAGGAGTCGTTCC
TGGTGGAGGAGGATAAGAAGCACGAGCGCCACCCGATCTTCGGTAACATCGTGGATGAGGTGGCCTACCA
CGAGAAGTACCCGACGATCTACCACCTGCGCAAGAAGCTGGTGGATTCGACGGATAAGGCCGATCTGCGC
CTGATCTACCTGGCCCTGGCCCACATGATCAAGTTCCGCGGTCACTTCCTGATCGAGGGTGATCTGAACC
CGGATAACTCGGATGTGGATAAGCTGTTCATCCAGCTGGTGCAGACGTACAACCAGCTGTTCGAGGAGAA
CCCGATCAACGCCTCGGGTGTGGATGCCAAGGCCATCCTGTCGGCCCGCCTGTCGAAGTCGCGCCGCCTG
GAGAACCTGATCGCCCAGCTGCCGGGTGAGAAGAAGAACGGTCTGTTCGGTAACCTGATCGCCCTGTCGC
TGGGTCTGACGCCGAACTTCAAGTCGAACTTCGATCTGGCCGAGGATGCCAAGCTGCAGCTGTCGAAGGA
TACGTACGATGATGATCTGGATAACCTGCTGGCCCAGATCGGTGATCAGTACGCCGATCTGTTCCTGGCC
GCCAAGAACCTGTCGGATGCCATCCTGCTGTCGGATATCCTGCGCGTGAACACGGAGATCACGAAGGCCC
CGCTGTCGGCCTCGATGATCAAGCGCTACGATGAGCACCACCAGGATCTGACGCTGCTGAAGGCCCTGGT
GCGCCAGCAGCTGCCGGAGAAGTACAAGGAGATCTTCTTCGATCAGTCGAAGAACGGTTACGCCGGTTAC
ATCGATGGTGGTGCCTCGCAGGAGGAGTTCTACAAGTTCATCAAGCCGATCCTGGAGAAGATGGATGGTA
CGGAGGAGCTGCTGGTGAAGCTGAACCGCGAGGATCTGCTGCGCAAGCAGCGCACGTTCGATAACGGTTC
GATCCCGCACCAGATCCACCTGGGTGAGCTGCACGCCATCCTGCGCCGCCAGGAGGATTTCTACCCGTTC
CTGAAGGATAACCGCGAGAAGATCGAGAAGATCCTGACGTTCCGCATCCCGTACTACGTGGGTCCGCTGG
CCCGCGGTAACTCGCGCTTCGCCTGGATGACGCGCAAGTCGGAGGAGACGATCACGCCGTGGAACTTCGA
GGAGGTGGTGGATAAGGGTGCCTCGGCCCAGTCGTTCATCGAGCGCATGACGAACTTCGATAAGAACCTG
CCGAACGAGAAGGTGCTGCCGAAGCACTCGCTGCTGTACGAGTACTTCACGGTGTACAACGAGCTGACGA
AGGTGAAGTACGTGACGGAGGGTATGCGCAAGCCGGCCTTCCTGTCGGGTGAGCAGAAGAAGGCCATCGT
GGATCTGCTGTTCAAGACGAACCGCAAGGTGACGGTGAAGCAGCTGAAGGAGGATTACTTCAAGAAGATC
GAGTGCTTCGATTCGGTGGAGATCTCGGGTGTGGAGGATCGCTTCAACGCCTCGCTGGGTACGTACCACG
ATCTGCTGAAGATCATCAAGGATAAGGATTTCCTGGATAACGAGGAGAACGAGGATATCCTGGAGGATAT
CGTGCTGACGCTGACGCTGTTCGAGGATCGCGAGATGATCGAGGAGCGCCTGAAGACGTACGCCCACCTG
TTCGATGATAAGGTGATGAAGCAGCTGAAGCGCCGCCGCTACACGGGTTGGGGTCGCCTGTCGCGCAAGC
TGATCAACGGTATCCGCGATAAGCAGTCGGGTAAGACGATCCTGGATTTCCTGAAGTCGGATGGTTTCGC
CAACCGCAACTTCATGCAGCTGATCCACGATGATTCGCTGACGTTCAAGGAGGATATCCAGAAGGCCCAG
GTGTCGGGTCAGGGTGATTCGCTGCACGAGCACATCGCCAACCTGGCCGGTTCGCCGGCCATCAAGAAGG
GTATCCTGCAGACGGTGAAGGTGGTGGATGAGCTGGTGAAGGTGATGGGTCGCCACAAGCCGGAGAACAT
CGTGATCGAGATGGCCCGCGAGAACCAGACGACGCAGAAGGGTCAGAAGAACTCGCGCGAGCGCATGAAG
CGCATCGAGGAGGGTATCAAGGAGCTGGGTTCGCAGATCCTGAAGGAGCACCCGGTGGAGAACACGCAGC
TGCAGAACGAGAAGCTGTACCTGTACTACCTGCAGAACGGTCGCGATATGTACGTGGATCAGGAGCTGGA
TATCAACCGCCTGTCGGATTACGATGTGGATCACATCGTGCCGCAGTCGTTCCTGAAGGATGATTCGATC
GATAACAAGGTGCTGACGCGCTCGGATAAGAACCGCGGTAAGTCGGATAACGTGCCGTCGGAGGAGGTGG
TGAAGAAGATGAAGAACTACTGGCGCCAGCTGCTGAACGCCAAGCTGATCACGCAGCGCAAGTTCGATAA
CCTGACGAAGGCCGAGCGCGGTGGTCTGTCGGAGCTGGATAAGGCCGGTTTCATCAAGCGCCAGCTGGTG
GAGACGCGCCAGATCACGAAGCACGTGGCCCAGATCCTGGATTCGCGCATGAACACGAAGTACGATGAGA
ACGATAAGCTGATCCGCGAGGTGAAGGTGATCACGCTGAAGTCGAAGCTGGTGTCGGATTTCCGCAAGGA
TTTCCAGTTCTACAAGGTGCGCGAGATCAACAACTACCACCACGCCCACGATGCCTACCTGAACGCCGTG
GTGGGTACGGCCCTGATCAAGAAGTACCCGAAGCTGGAGTCGGAGTTCGTGTACGGTGATTACAAGGTGT
ACGATGTGCGCAAGATGATCGCCAAGTCGGAGCAGGAGATCGGTAAGGCCACGGCCAAGTACTTCTTCTA
CTCGAACATCATGAACTTCTTCAAGACGGAGATCACGCTGGCCAACGGTGAGATCCGCAAGCGCCCGCTG
ATCGAGACGAACGGTGAGACGGGTGAGATCGTGTGGGATAAGGGTCGCGATTTCGCCACGGTGCGCAAGG
TGCTGTCGATGCCGCAGGTGAACATCGTGAAGAAGACGGAGGTGCAGACGGGTGGTTTCTCGAAGGAGTC
GATCCTGCCGAAGCGCAACTCGGATAAGCTGATCGCCCGCAAGAAGGATTGGGATCCGAAGAAGTACGGT
GGTTTCGATTCGCCGACGGTGGCCTACTCGGTGCTGGTGGTGGCCAAGGTGGAGAAGGGTAAGTCGAAGA
AGCTGAAGTCGGTGAAGGAGCTGCTGGGTATCACGATCATGGAGCGCTCGTCGTTCGAGAAGAACCCGAT
CGATTTCCTGGAGGCCAAGGGTTACAAGGAGGTGAAGAAGGATCTGATCATCAAGCTGCCGAAGTACTCG
CTGTTCGAGCTGGAGAACGGTCGCAAGCGCATGCTGGCCTCGGCCGGTGAGCTGCAGAAGGGTAACGAGC
TGGCCCTGCCGTCGAAGTACGTGAACTTCCTGTACCTGGCCTCGCACTACGAGAAGCTGAAGGGTTCGCC
GGAGGATAACGAGCAGAAGCAGCTGTTCGTGGAGCAGCACAAGCACTACCTGGATGAGATCATCGAGCAG
ATCTCGGAGTTCTCGAAGCGCGTGATCCTGGCCGATGCCAACCTGGATAAGGTGCTGTCGGCCTACAACA
AGCACCGCGATAAGCCGATCCGCGAGCAGGCCGAGAACATCATCCACCTGTTCACGCTGACGAACCTGGG
TGCCCCGGCCGCCTTCAAGTACTTCGATACGACGATCGATCGCAAGCGCTACACGTCGACGAAGGAGGTG
CTGGATGCCACGCTGATCCACCAGTCGATCACGGGTCTGTACGAGACGCGCATCGATCTGTCGCAGCTGG
GTGGTGATGGTTCGCCGAAGAAGAAGCGCAAGGTGTAAAATTGTAGTAATTTGAACCATGTAAGAGAAAA
AAGAAACTGTCGAATCGGTTTCGCTGCCTGGCGCGCGGAAATCGGCATAAAGCTAGGTGGAAAGAAGGTT
TGTTCCGGAAAAAGTGTCATTTTGTTTACACGTCGAATGTGTATTCTTGTTTTTTTAACGCACTTTTTAT
ACTGTTTTTTTTTTGTACTCTTATTTGTTACTGTATAATCGAGACTTGTATAAGAAAAAGCGTTATGTTC
TGACTATGATGAATTCAATAAAATGATGTTCGAACGAATTTCTCAGAAAAGTTATTATCTACGTGTCCAT
ATTTTTTTAAACATTTAAAAAAAGGTCAACTTTTCAGAATTCAAATAAGCTCGTTGATTAACTGTTGGAG
CAAACCATGAAATGTGACAAAGTTAGGGAATAAAAATATTTCGTCTCTCTGTAAGCAAAGGAAAAGTAAA
TTGTGAAAAGTAAAAATATGTTCTACCACAAATTTAAATTTTCATTGGAAAAAACTTGTACACGAAAAGT
TCACGAGAGATGGGCAAACAAAAAGAGAAAGTCGCTCAAAGAGCCGGTTTACTAAAAGAGCTAACGAACC
ATGGCTCACAAAAAAAACCGCGATTATTTTTGAAACTCCGATCTTTTGAAAGAACCGTTCCAAGATGTAA
TGATTTTGAAAATGTGTGTCTATTTTTATGTTTATTTAGGCTGGTATAATAGTAGTTTATGCAACAAGTT
GCAAAAAGAGGATTTTTTCAGCACGAGTCGTACATTTATCCAACGAGGTTCACCGAGTTGGATAAATACG
AAGAGTGCTGAAAAAATCAAGTTTTGCAACGAGTTCCATACAACATTTTTTGCAATTCCGAAAAATACCC
AATGAGTGAAATTTAATGTCAAATTTTCATGTATTTTGTCAATAAATCGTTGAAATCAAAAAAATGTTGA
AAAGTGTTACTTTTCGAAACAAGTGCTGAAAAGTAGAACTTTTCAGCATTTATTTTGAAAAGTGTTGCTA
TTCGATTCTGTTATTTTTGGTACAGAAAAGTATGCTATTTCGTCGTTCAAGAATGACAGGAAAAGTAAGT
AGTTTCACGACGGAATCGCAAAAATTTTATTTTAAAAACATATAAAACGTGCAATAAGCTAAAATTTATT
TAAAATGCATTCCGCTGCGTTTAAAAATATGTTTAGCATGTTTGAATTGATTTAAAAATCTTTTCAATTT
TTGAAAAAAATCGATGTTTAGTATCGCAAAAAGTTTTTTTTTGCATTTTTTTTGTTTTCGTCAAATCTTA
CTTTTTTTTGAAAACTAATGATTGCATTTAAAAAAAATTGCATTCAAATGTTGGCTTGTTATTTCAATTT
TTAATTTTTTTTCAGACAAATTTTGAGCAACCTTGCTCAAGGGCGAATTCTGCAGATATCCATCACACTG
GCGGCCGCTCGAGCATGCATCTAGAGGGCCCAATTCGCCCTATAGTG
Features (pLannotate 1.2.2; 12 found; start..end, strand, type, name):
     13..170     +  CDS            lacZα (fragment): LacZα fragment of β-galactosidase; lacZ fragment
    174..602     +  rep_origin     f1 ori (sequence partly withheld): f1 bacteriophage origin of replication; arrow indicates direction of (+) strand synthesis
    615..914     +  CDS            tnpA (fragment): TN5P_ECOLX - Also known as tnp. Experimental evidence at protein level: Swiss-Prot protein existence level 1. Mediates transposition of transposon Tn5 by a 'cut and paste' mechanism. First, the monomeric transposase binds the 19 bp inverted DNA repeats flanking the transposon. Then, dimerization of the DNA- bound transposase creates a synaptic DNA complex. After nicking of the first DNA strand, excision of the transposon proceeds through a series of intermediates. The transposase then mediates the insertion of the transposon at a new site by strand transfer. The activity of the wild- type tran
    946..1737    +  CDS            neo: KKA2_KLEPN - Also known as kan, nptII. Experimental evidence at protein level: Swiss-Prot protein existence level 1. Resistance to kanamycin, neomycin, paromomycin, ribostamycin, butirosin and gentamicin B. From Klebsiella pneumoniae.
   1758..2618    +  CDS            AmpR: β-lactamase; bla; confers resistance to ampicillin, carbenicillin, and related antibiotics
   2789..3377    +  rep_origin     ori: high-copy-number ColE1/pMB1/pBR322/pUC origin of replication
   3560..3652    +  CDS            lacI (fragment): lac repressor; lacI; The lac repressor binds to the lac operator to inhibit transcription in E. coli. This inhibition can be relieved by adding lactose or isopropyl-β-D-thiogalactopyranoside (IPTG).
   3665..3686    +  protein_bind   CAP binding site: CAP binding activates transcription in the presence of cAMP. E. coli catabolite activator protein
   3701..3731    +  promoter       lac promoter: promoter for the E. coli lac operon
   3735..3757    +  protein_bind   lac operator (fragment): The lac repressor binds to the lac operator to inhibit transcription in E. coli. This inhibition can be relieved by adding lactose or isopropyl-β-D-thiogalactopyranoside (IPTG). lac repressor encoded by lacI
   8028..12131   +  CDS            cas9: CAS9_STRP1 - Also known as csn1 From Streptococcus pyogenes serotype M1.
  13632..10      -  promoter       T7 promoter (across the origin): promoter for bacteriophage T7 RNA polymerase
