[The description below was written by a language model from this plasmid's Addgene catalogue record and pLannotate feature annotations shown in this document.]
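Description:
pVMG0212_Cq-nanos-Cas9 is a 13.6 kb insect-expression CRISPR plasmid built on the pCR2.1 cloning backbone and intended to supply Cas9 in Culex quinquefasciatus or other mosquitoes. It is propagated in E. coli as a high-copy plasmid through a ColE1/pUC-type origin and selected with ampicillin via the β-lactamase gene. The backbone also retains a neo/nptII kanamycin resistance gene with an adjacent Tn5 transposase fragment, an f1 phage origin, and the remnants of the lacZα screening region (lac promoter, operator, CAP site, lacI fragment and a T7 promoter) that flank the cloning site.

The roughly 9.7 kb insert, assembled by Gibson cloning, carries the Streptococcus pyogenes Cas9 coding sequence. The record gives its promoter as CPIJ011551, the Culex quinquefasciatus gene that the construct name identifies as nanos. Nanos regulatory sequences are commonly used in insects to restrict expression to the germline, which suits heritable genome editing and gene drive work, although the record does not describe the expression pattern here. The automated feature table annotates only the Cas9 open reading frame within the insert. About 4 kb upstream and 1.5 kb downstream of Cas9 are unannotated. These stretches presumably hold the mosquito promoter/5′ and 3′ regulatory regions, but their exact content, and whether nuclear localization signals, tags or a transformation marker are present, is not stated. No transposon arms or guide RNA cassette are annotated.

The associated work concerns optimized CRISPR tools and site-directed transgenesis toward gene drive development in Culex quinquefasciatus, so this plasmid serves as a Cas9 source for that kind of mosquito genome engineering.
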