Addgene plasmid #169348: pVMG0212_Cq-nanos-Cas9
Purpose: Expression of Cas9 in Culex quinquefasciatus or other mosquitoes
Depositing lab: Valentino Gantz. Depositing organization: University of California, San Diego (UCSD). Publication: Optimized CRISPR tools and site-directed transgenesis towards gene drive development in Culex quinquefasciatus mosquitoes. Feng X, Lopez Del Amo V, Mameli E, Lee M, Bishop AL, Perrimon N, Gantz VM. Nat Commun. 2021 May 20;12(1):2960. doi: 10.1038/s41467-021-23239-0. PubMed 34017003.
Backbone
  Vector backbone: pCR2.1
  Backbone manufacturer: Thermofisher
  Backbone size w/o insert (bp): 3931
  Total vector size (bp): 13640
  Vector type: Insect Expression, CRISPR
Growth in bacteria
  Bacterial resistance: Ampicillin, 100 μg/mL
  Growth temperature: 37°C
  Growth strain: DH5alpha
  Copy number: High Copy
Gene/Insert
  Gene/Insert name: pVMG0212_Cq-nanos-Cas9 (alt name: CPIJ011551)
  Species: Culex quinquefasciatus
  Insert size (bp): 9709
  Promoter: CPIJ011551
  Cloning method: Gibson Cloning
  Sequencing primers: 5′ M13F; 3′ M13R
Terms and licenses: Academic/Nonprofit Terms; Industry Terms: Not Available to Industry
How to cite: pVMG0212_Cq-nanos-Cas9 was a gift from Valentino Gantz (Addgene plasmid # 169348 ; http://n2t.net/addgene:169348 ; RRID:Addgene_169348)
